>Addgene plasmid #124797 | pLVX-TetOne-Puro-hAXL | addgene full sequence | sequence record 499974 | Addgene NGS Result
TGGAAGGGCTAATTCACTCCCAAAGAAGACAAGATATCCTTGATCTGTGGATCTACCACACACAAGGCTA
CTTCCCTGATTAGCAGAACTACACACCAGGGCCAGGGGTCAGATATCCACTGACCTTTGGATGGTGCTAC
AAGCTAGTACCAGTTGAGCCAGATAAGGTAGAAGAGGCCAATAAAGGAGAGAACACCAGCTTGTTACACC
CTGTGAGCCTGCATGGGATGGATGACCCGGAGAGAGAAGTGTTAGAGTGGAGGTTTGACAGCCGCCTAGC
ATTTCATCACGTGGCCCGAGAGCTGCATCCGGAGTACTTCAAGAACTGCTGATATCGAGCTTGCTACAAG
GGACTTTCCGCTGGGGACTTTCCAGGGAGGCGTGGCCTGGGCGGGACTGGGGAGTGGCGAGCCCTCAGAT
CCTGCATATAAGCAGCTGCTTTTTGCCTGTACTGGGTCTCTCTGGTTAGACCAGATCTGAGCCTGGGAGC
TCTCTGGCTAACTAGGGAACCCACTGCTTAAGCCTCAATAAAGCTTGCCTTGAGTGCTTCAAGTAGTGTG
TGCCCGTCTGTTGTGTGACTCTGGTAACTAGAGATCCCTCAGACCCTTTTAGTCAGTGTGGAAAATCTCT
AGCAGTGGCGCCCGAACAGGGACTTGAAAGCGAAAGGGAAACCAGAGGAGCTCTCTCGACGCAGGACTCG
GCTTGCTGAAGCGCGCACGGCAAGAGGCGAGGGGCGGCGACTGGTGAGTACGCCAAAAATTTTGACTAGC
GGAGGCTAGAAGGAGAGAGATGGGTGCGAGAGCGTCAGTATTAAGCGGGGGAGAATTAGATCGCGATGGG
AAAAAATTCGGTTAAGGCCAGGGGGAAAGAAAAAATATAAATTAAAACATATAGTATGGGCAAGCAGGGA
GCTAGAACGATTCGCAGTTAATCCTGGCCTGTTAGAAACATCAGAAGGCTGTAGACAAATACTGGGACAG
CTACAACCATCCCTTCAGACAGGATCAGAAGAACTTAGATCATTATATAATACAGTAGCAACCCTCTATT
GTGTGCATCAAAGGATAGAGATAAAAGACACCAAGGAAGCTTTAGACAAGATAGAGGAAGAGCAAAACAA
AAGTAAGACCACCGCACAGCAAGCGGCCGGCCGCTGATCTTCAGACCTGGAGGAGGAGATATGAGGGACA
ATTGGAGAAGTGAATTATATAAATATAAAGTAGTAAAAATTGAACCATTAGGAGTAGCACCCACCAAGGC
AAAGAGAAGAGTGGTGCAGAGAGAAAAAAGAGCAGTGGGAATAGGAGCTTTGTTCCTTGGGTTCTTGGGA
GCAGCAGGAAGCACTATGGGCGCAGCGTCAATGACGCTGACGGTACAGGCCAGACAATTATTGTCTGGTA
TAGTGCAGCAGCAGAACAATTTGCTGAGGGCTATTGAGGCGCAACAGCATCTGTTGCAACTCACAGTCTG
GGGCATCAAGCAGCTCCAGGCAAGAATCCTGGCTGTGGAAAGATACCTAAAGGATCAACAGCTCCTGGGG
ATTTGGGGTTGCTCTGGAAAACTCATTTGCACCACTGCTGTGCCTTGGAATGCTAGTTGGAGTAATAAAT
CTCTGGAACAGATTTGGAATCACACGACCTGGATGGAGTGGGACAGAGAAATTAACAATTACACAAGCTT
AATACACTCCTTAATTGAAGAATCGCAAAACCAGCAAGAAAAGAATGAACAAGAATTATTGGAATTAGAT
AAATGGGCAAGTTTGTGGAATTGGTTTAACATAACAAATTGGCTGTGGTATATAAAATTATTCATAATGA
TAGTAGGAGGCTTGGTAGGTTTAAGAATAGTTTTTGCTGTACTTTCTATAGTGAATAGAGTTAGGCAGGG
ATATTCACCATTATCGTTTCAGACCCACCTCCCAACCCCGAGGGGACCCGACAGGCCCGAAGGAATAGAA
GAAGAAGGTGGAGAGAGAGACAGAGACAGATCCATTCGATTAGTGAACGGATCTCGACGGTATCGCCTTT
AAAAGAAAAGGGGGGATTGGGGGGTACAGTGCAGGGGAAAGAATAGTAGACATAATAGCAACAGACATAC
AAACTAAAGAATTACAAAAACAAATTACAAAAATTCAAAATTTTCGGGTTTATTACAGGGACAGCAGAGA
TCCAGTTTATCGACTTAACTTGTTTATTGCAGCTTATAATGGTTACAAATAAGGCAATAGCATCACAAAT
TTCACAAATAAGGCATTTTTTTCACTGCATTCTAGTTTTGGTTTGTCCAAACTCATCAATGTATCTTATC
ATGTCTGGATCTCAAATCCCTCGGAAGCTGCGCCTGTCTTAGGTTGGAGTGATACATTTTTATCACTTTT
ACCCGTCTTTGGATTAGGCAGTAGCTCTGACGGCCCTCCTGTCTTAGGTTAGTGAAAAATGTCACTCTCT
TACCCGTCATTGGCTGTCCAGCTTAGCTCGCAGGGGAGGTGGTCTGGATCCGCCGGCACCGGTTCAGGCA
CCATCCTCCTGCCCTGGGGCTGCTGGGGAGCCCCTATCAGCAGGCTGAGCGGGGCTAGGGGTTGTGGAAG
GGCAGAGGACATAGCGTCCAGCAGGATGGACCTCAGCCGCAGTGAGGCAGCTACAGGAATCCTTAGGGTC
TGGCTGGGTTGGGGGGTCAGCTCCTCCTGCAGCTCCAGGGGGTTCAGGATAACCTCCACCCTCATCCATG
TTGACATAGAGGATTTCGTCAGGCTCCTGGGCAGGAGGCAAGGCCTTCAGTGTGTTCTCCAAATCTTCCC
GCAGCTCTGTAAAACTTGGCCGGTCCTGGGGATTTAGCTCCCAGCACCGCGACATCAAGGCATACAGTCC
ATCCAGACAGTCCGCAGGCTGCTTCAGGCGATTTCCCTGGCGCAGATAGTCATAAATCTCGCTGTTCTCC
ACGCCCGGATATGGGGTTTGGCCTCTTGTGGCAATCTCCCACATTGTCACCCCGAAGGACCACACATCGC
TCTTGCTGGTGTAGACACGGTCAGCTAGACTCTCAATGGCAATCCACTTGACTGGCATCTTGGCGATACG
TCCCTGGCGGTAGTAGTCCCCATTGTAGATCTTCTTGGAGAGCCCGAAGTCCGCCACACACACGGACATG
TTCTCATTCAGCATGCAGTTCCTGGCCGCCAGGTCCCGGTGTATGAATCTCTTGGTACTCAGATACTCCA
TGCCACTGGCGATGTCTGCCATGAACTTCACTAGCATCTGAGTGGGCAGGTACACTGGCTGGTCCCCGAG
CCGGGAATAGAGGAGGAAGCTGTGTAGGTCTCCATGTTTCATGAAAGGTAAGATGACCACAGGTGCTGGG
AAGCTCTCTCGTTCAGAACCCTGGAAACAGACACCGATGAGCCTCATGACGTTGGGATGGTCAAATTCCT
TCATGCAGACCGCTTCACTCAGGAAATCCTCCAGCTCTGACCTCGTGCAGATGGCAATCTTCATCGTCTT
CACAGCCACCTTGAGGATGGAGTCGTCCTGGTTGAGCTGGCCTTCCATCACAGCTCCAAACTCTCCCTCT
CCCAGAGTCTTCCCCAGGGCCACCTTGTGCCGGTCCACCATCACATCCCGCAGCTTCTCCTTCAGCTCTT
CACTGATGCCCAAGCTGTTCAAGGTAGCTTCAGTGGTCCGACGACTGTAGGACTTGCGCACGCGGTACCT
GACTACCAGTTCACCTCTTTCCACTGTTGGTTCAAACACTTCTCCATAACGGGTCTCCTTCTTTCGCCGG
TGGACAAGGAAGAGAGCCAAGATGAGGACACAGGCAGCGGCCACGACTGCTCCTAGCAGTACATACCACC
AGGGCCACGAGAAGGCAGGAGTTGAAGGTTCCTTCACCAGCTGGTGGACTGGCTGTGCTTGCCCTGGGCG
CCAGGCCTCCAGGGGTACTGGGAGGCTCCAGGGTCCATCCCCAGCAGCAGTGTAGGCTGCCACACACACT
GTCAGATTGGACACAGACCCGTCCCCCTGCAGCTCCAGGGTCACCTCTTGCCTTAGCCCTATGTCCATTA
GCACCTCTGGGGTGTCCTGGCCTTGATACGCCAGCCGGTACCCTAACAGGGTACCCTGCAGGGGCGCCCG
GGGCTCTTGCCAATGCACGAAGGCCTGGCTCCCATTCCGCGTAGCACTAATGTTCTCAGGGGGGCCCAGG
GGCACTCCCTCCGGCGTCTCCACAGGAAGCCAGTGGGTCCAGGATGAGGGGCCCTGGCTGCTGGTGCATG
CCACGCGGATGTGATAAGGGGTGTGAGGATGGAGGCTGCCTAGCCGAAGCTGATGGGGGGGCACGGATGC
TTGCGAGGTGAGGGGCTCCTCTGGGGGGTCTGGTTCTCCCGCCTGGATGCCCATCCCATCGTCTGACAGC
ACAGCCTGCAGGGTGCAGTGGGTCAGGGGGTAGATGCCGCTCAGGCCTGGAGTCCAAGCCACCTCCAGCT
CCGTGGGTTGGCGGGAGACCAGGTGGAGGTTACGGGGCTGCTGGGGGAGCACTGTGATGGTGGCTGTGCG
GGATGTGGTGACCCCCTTGGCGTTATGGGCTTCGCAGGAGAAAGAGGATGTCTTGTTCAGCCCTGGAACA
TGCAGGCTGCGCTGGGGGCCGTGACCTGGAGCCGTGGCCAGGGGGACAGCATCCTGGAGCCAGAGTAGGT
CCACGGGCTCTGGGGGTCCCTGAGCTTGGCAGCTCAGGTTGAAGGGGGTGTTGGCGGCCACAGTCCTGTC
TTCGGGCTCCTCCAGGAAGTAAGGCAAGCCCTCCAGCCCAACATAGCCAGGCTGGGACACGAAGGTCTGA
TGTCCCAGAAACACCAAACACTGGTACTGTCCCGTGTCGGAAAGCTGCAGGGAGGTGATTCTGAGCTGGC
TGACCACTATCCAGTCATCCTGTTCATCCTCACCCAGGGGCACCTGGGTCTGGGTGCTGTCCGCGAGCTC
CAGGATCTGTCCATCCCGAAGCCAATGTACCTCGGGGGGCTCTCCCTGAACCTGGAGCTGACACCGAAGG
GTGCCCGTGAGTCCCCGGGCACCTGTGATATTCCCTGGGTTGCCCACGAAGGGACTTTCTTCAGCCTGCG
TGCCCCTGGGGGCCATGCACGCCCAGCCGCACAGCGCCAAGCACCAGGCCAGCGGGACCCTGCCCATCCT
GGGGCACCGCCACGCCATGAATTCTTTACGAGGGTAGGAAGTGGTACGGAAAGTTGGTATAAGACAAAAG
TGTTGTGGAATTGAAGTTTACTCAAAAAATCAGCACTCTTTTATAGGCGCCCTGGTTTACATAAGCAAAG
CTTATACGTTCTCTATCACTGATAGGGAGTAAACTGGATATACGTTCTCTATCACTGATAGGGAGTAAAC
TGTAGATACGTTCTCTATCACTGATAGGGAGTAAACTGGTCATACGTTCTCTATCACTGATAGGGAGTAA
ACTCCTTATACGTTCTCTATCACTGATAGGGAGTAAAGTCTGCATACGTTCTCTATCACTGATAGGGAGT
AAACTCTTCATACGTTCTCTATCACTGATAGGGAGTAAACTCGAGGTGATAATTCCACGGGGTTGGGGTT
GCGCCTTTTCCAAGGCAGCCCTGGGTTTGCGCAGGGACGCGGCTGCTCTGGGCGTGGTTCCGGGAAACGC
AGCGGCGCCGACCCTGGGTCTCGCACATTCTTCACGTCCGTTCGCAGCGTCACCCGGATCTTCGCCGCTA
CCCTTGTGGGCCCCCCGGCGACGCTTCCTGCTCCGCCCCTAAGTCGGGAAGGTTCCTTGCGGTTCGCGGC
GTGCCGGACGTGACAAACGGAAGCCGCACGTCTCACTAGTACCCTCGCAGACGGACAGCGCCAGGGAGCA
ATGGCAGCGCGCCGACCGCGATGGGCTGTGGCCAATAGCGGCTGCTCAGCAGGGCGCGCCGAGAGCAGCG
GCCGGGAAGGGGCGGTGCGGGAGGCGGGGTGTGGGGCGGTAGTGTGGGCCCTGTTCCTGCCCGCGCGGTG
TTCCGCATTCTGCAAGCCTCCGGAGCGCACGTCGGCAGTCGGCTCCCTCGTTGACCGAATCACCGACCTC
TCTCCCCAGGGGGATCATCGAATTACCATGTCTAGACTGGACAAGAGCAAAGTCATAAACTCTGCTCTGG
AATTACTCAATGGAGTCGGTATCGAAGGCCTGACGACAAGGAAACTCGCTCAAAAGCTGGGAGTTGAGCA
GCCTACCCTGTACTGGCACGTGAAGAACAAGCGGGCCCTGCTCGATGCCCTGCCAATCGAGATGCTGGAC
AGGCATCATACCCACTCCTGCCCCCTGGAAGGCGAGTCATGGCAAGACTTTCTGCGGAACAACGCCAAGT
CATACCGCTGTGCTCTCCTCTCACATCGCGACGGGGCTAAAGTGCATCTCGGCACCCGCCCAACAGAGAA
ACAGTACGAAACCCTGGAAAATCAGCTCGCGTTCCTGTGTCAGCAAGGCTTCTCCCTGGAGAACGCACTG
TACGCTCTGTCCGCCGTGGGCCACTTTACACTGGGCTGCGTATTGGAGGAACAGGAGCATCAAGTAGCAA
AAGAGGAAAGAGAGACACCTACCACCGATTCTATGCCCCCACTTCTGAAACAAGCAATTGAGCTGTTCGA
CCGGCAGGGAGCCGAACCTGCCTTCCTTTTCGGCCTGGAACTAATCATATGTGGCCTGGAGAAACAGCTA
AAGTGCGAAAGCGGCGGGCCGACCGACGCCCTTGACGATTTTGACTTAGACATGCTCCCAGCCGATGCCC
TTGACGACTTTGACCTTGATATGCTGCCTGCTGACGCTCTTGACGATTTTGACCTTGACATGCTCCCCGG
GTAAACGCGCGAATGTGTGTCAGTTAGGGTGTGGAAAGTCCCCAGGCTCCCCAGCAGGCAGAAGTATGCA
AAGCATGCATCTCAATTAGTCAGCAACCAGGTGTGGAAAGTCCCCAGGCTCCCCAGCAGGCAGAAGTATG
CAAAGCATGCATCTCAATTAGTCAGCAACCATAGTCCCGCCCCTAACTCCGCCCATCCCGCCCCTAACTC
CGCCCAGTTCCGCCCATTCTCCGCCCCATGGCTGACTAATTTTTTTTATTTATGCAGAGGCCGAGGCCGC
CTCGGCCTCTGAGCTATTCCAGAAGTAGTGAGGAGGCTTTTTTGGAGGCCTAGGCTTTTGCAAAACGCGA
CCATGACCGAGTACAAGCCCACGGTGCGCCTCGCCACCCGCGACGACGTCCCCCGGGCCGTACGCACCCT
CGCCGCCGCGTTCGCCGACTACCCCGCCACGCGCCACACCGTCGACCCGGACCGCCACATCGAGCGGGTC
ACCGAGCTGCAAGAACTCTTCCTCACGCGCGTCGGGCTCGACATCGGCAAGGTGTGGGTCGCGGACGACG
GCGCCGCGGTGGCGGTCTGGACCACGCCGGAGAGCGTCGAAGCGGGGGCGGTGTTCGCCGAGATCGGCCC
GCGCATGGCCGAGTTGAGCGGTTCCCGGCTGGCCGCGCAGCAACAGATGGAAGGCCTCCTGGCGCCGCAC
CGGCCCAAGGAGCCCGCGTGGTTCCTGGCCACCGTCGGCGTCTCGCCCGACCACCAGGGCAAGGGTCTGG
GCAGCGCCGTCGTGCTCCCCGGAGTGGAGGCGGCCGAGCGCGCCGGGGTGCCCGCCTTCCTGGAGACCTC
CGCGCCCCGCAACCTCCCCTTCTACGAGCGGCTCGGCTTCACCGTCACCGCCGACGTCGAGGTGCCCGAA
GGACCGCGCACCTGGTGCATGACCCGCAAGCCCGGTGCCTGAACGCGTCTGGAACAATCAACCTCTGGAT
TACAAAATTTGTGAAAGATTGACTGGTATTCTTAACTATGTTGCTCCTTTTACGCTATGTGGATACGCTG
CTTTAATGCCTTTGTATCATGCTATTGCTTCCCGTATGGCTTTCATTTTCTCCTCCTTGTATAAATCCTG
GTTGCTGTCTCTTTATGAGGAGTTGTGGCCCGTTGTCAGGCAACGTGGCGTGGTGTGCACTGTGTTTGCT
GACGCAACCCCCACTGGTTGGGGCATTGCCACCACCTGTCAGCTCCTTTCCGGGACTTTCGCTTTCCCCC
TCCCTATTGCCACGGCGGAACTCATCGCCGCCTGCCTTGCCCGCTGCTGGACAGGGGCTCGGCTGTTGGG
CACTGACAATTCCGTGGTGTTGTCGGGGAAGCTGACGTCCTTTCCATGGCTGCTCGCCTGTGTTGCCACC
TGGATTCTGCGCGGGACGTCCTTCTGCTACGTCCCTTCGGCCCTCAATCCAGCGGACCTTCCTTCCCGCG
GCCTGCTGCCGGCTCTGCGGCCTCTTCCGCGTCTTCGCCTTCGCCCTCAGACGAGTCGGATCTCCCTTTG
GGCCGCCTCCCCGCCTGGAATTAATTCTGCAGTCGAGACCTAGAAAAACATGGAGCAATCACAAGTAGCA
ATACAGCAGCTACCAATGCTGATTGTGCCTGGCTAGAAGCACAAGAGGAGGAGGAGGTGGGTTTTCCAGT
CACACCTCAGGTACCTTTAAGACCAATGACTTACAAGGCAGCTGTAGATCTTAGCCACTTTTTAAAAGAA
AAGAGGGGACTGGAAGGGCTAATTCACTCCCAACGAAGACAAGATATCCTTGATCTGTGGATCTACCACA
CACAAGGCTACTTCCCTGATTAGCAGAACTACACACCAGGGCCAGGGGTCAGATATCCACTGACCTTTGG
ATGGTGCTACAAGCTAGTACCAGTTGAGCCAGATAAGGTAGAAGAGGCCAATAAAGGAGAGAACACCAGC
TTGTTACACCCTGTGAGCCTGCATGGGATGGATGACCCGGAGAGAGAAGTGTTAGAGTGGAGGTTTGACA
GCCGCCTAGCATTTCATCACGTGGCCCGAGAGCTGCATCCGGAGTACTTCAAGAACTGCTGATATCGAGC
TTGCTACAAGGGACTTTCCGCTGGGGACTTTCCAGGGAGGCGTGGCCTGGGCGGGACTGGGGAGTGGCGA
GCCCTCAGATCCTGCATATAAGCAGCTGCTTTTTGCCTGTACTGGGTCTCTCTGGTTAGACCAGATCTGA
GCCTGGGAGCTCTCTGGCTAACTAGGGAACCCACTGCTTAAGCCTCAATAAAGCTTGCCTTGAGTGCTTC
AAGTAGTGTGTGCCCGTCTGTTGTGTGACTCTGGTAACTAGAGATCCCTCAGACCCTTTTAGTCAGTGTG
GAAAATCTCTAGCAGTAGTAGTTCATGTCATCTTATTATTCAGTATTTATAACTTGCAAAGAAATGAATA
TCAGAGAGTGAGAGGCCTTGACATTGCTAGCGTTTACCGTCGACCTCTAGCTAGAGCTTGGCGTAATCAT
GGTCATAGCTGTTTCCTGTGTGAAATTGTTATCCGCTCACAATTCCACACAACATACGAGCCGGAAGCAT
AAAGTGTAAAGCCTGGGGTGCCTAATGAGTGAGCTAACTCACATTAATTGCGTTGCGCTCACTGCCCGCT
TTCCAGTCGGGAAACCTGTCGTGCCAGCTGCATTAATGAATCGGCCAACGCGCGGGGAGAGGCGGTTTGC
GTATTGGGCGCTCTTCCGCTTCCTCGCTCACTGACTCGCTGCGCTCGGTCGTTCGGCTGCGGCGAGCGGT
ATCAGCTCACTCAAAGGCGGTAATACGGTTATCCACAGAATCAGGGGATAACGCAGGAAAGAACATGTGA
GCAAAAGGCCAGCAAAAGGCCAGGAACCGTAAAAAGGCCGCGTTGCTGGCGTTTTTCCATAGGCTCCGCC
CCCCTGACGAGCATCACAAAAATCGACGCTCAAGTCAGAGGTGGCGAAACCCGACAGGACTATAAAGATA
CCAGGCGTTTCCCCCTGGAAGCTCCCTCGTGCGCTCTCCTGTTCCGACCCTGCCGCTTACCGGATACCTG
TCCGCCTTTCTCCCTTCGGGAAGCGTGGCGCTTTCTCATAGCTCACGCTGTAGGTATCTCAGTTCGGTGT
AGGTCGTTCGCTCCAAGCTGGGCTGTGTGCACGAACCCCCCGTTCAGCCCGACCGCTGCGCCTTATCCGG
TAACTATCGTCTTGAGTCCAACCCGGTAAGACACGACTTATCGCCACTGGCAGCAGCCACTGGTAACAGG
ATTAGCAGAGCGAGGTATGTAGGCGGTGCTACAGAGTTCTTGAAGTGGTGGCCTAACTACGGCTACACTA
GAAGAACAGTATTTGGTATCTGCGCTCTGCTGAAGCCAGTTACCTTCGGAAAAAGAGTTGGTAGCTCTTG
ATCCGGCAAACAAACCACCGCTGGTAGCGGTGGTTTTTTTGTTTGCAAGCAGCAGATTACGCGCAGAAAA
AAAGGATCTCAAGAAGATCCTTTGATCTTTTCTACGGGGTCTGACGCTCAGTGGAACGAAAACTCACGTT
AAGGGATTTTGGTCATGAGATTATCAAAAAGGATCTTCACCTAGATCCTTTTAAATTAAAAATGAAGTTT
TAAATCAATCTAAAGTATATATGAGTAAACTTGGTCTGACAGTTACCAATGCTTAATCAGTGAGGCACCT
ATCTCAGCGATCTGTCTATTTCGTTCATCCATAGTTGCCTGACTCCCCGTCGTGTAGATAACTACGATAC
GGGAGGGCTTACCATCTGGCCCCAGTGCTGCAATGATACCGCGAGACCCACGCTCACCGGCTCCAGATTT
ATCAGCAATAAACCAGCCAGCCGGAAGGGCCGAGCGCAGAAGTGGTCCTGCAACTTTATCCGCCTCCATC
CAGTCTATTAATTGTTGCCGGGAAGCTAGAGTAAGTAGTTCGCCAGTTAATAGTTTGCGCAACGTTGTTG
CCATTGCTACAGGCATCGTGGTGTCACGCTCGTCGTTTGGTATGGCTTCATTCAGCTCCGGTTCCCAACG
ATCAAGGCGAGTTACATGATCCCCCATGTTGTGCAAAAAAGCGGTTAGCTCCTTCGGTCCTCCGATCGTT
GTCAGAAGTAAGTTGGCCGCAGTGTTATCACTCATGGTTATGGCAGCACTGCATAATTCTCTTACTGTCA
TGCCATCCGTAAGATGCTTTTCTGTGACTGGTGAGTACTCAACCAAGTCATTCTGAGAATAGTGTATGCG
GCGACCGAGTTGCTCTTGCCCGGCGTCAATACGGGATAATACCGCGCCACATAGCAGAACTTTAAAAGTG
CTCATCATTGGAAAACGTTCTTCGGGGCGAAAACTCTCAAGGATCTTACCGCTGTTGAGATCCAGTTCGA
TGTAACCCACTCGTGCACCCAACTGATCTTCAGCATCTTTTACTTTCACCAGCGTTTCTGGGTGAGCAAA
AACAGGAAGGCAAAATGCCGCAAAAAAGGGAATAAGGGCGACACGGAAATGTTGAATACTCATACTCTTC
CTTTTTCAATATTATTGAAGCATTTATCAGGGTTATTGTCTCATGAGCGGATACATATTTGAATGTATTT
AGAAAAATAAACAAATAGGGGTTCCGCGCACATTTCCCCGAAAAGTGCCACCTGACGTCGACGGATCGGG
AGATCAACTTGTTTATTGCAGCTTATAATGGTTACAAATAAAGCAATAGCATCACAAATTTCACAAATAA
AGCATTTTTTTCACTGCATTCTAGTTGTGGTTTGTCCAAACTCATCAATGTATCTTATCATGTCTGGATC
AACTGGATAACTCAAGCTAACCAAAATCATCCCAAACTTCCCACCCCATACCCTATTACCACTGCCAATT
ACCTGTGGTTTCATTTACTCTAAACCTGTGATTCCTCTGAATTATTTTCATTTTAAAGAAATTGTATTTG
TTAAATATGTACTACAAACTTAGTAGT
Features (pLannotate 1.2.2; 25 found; start..end, strand, type, name):
    377..634     +  LTR            5' LTR (truncated): truncated 5' long terminal repeat (LTR) from HIV-1
    681..806     +  misc_feature   HIV-1 Ψ: packaging signal of human immunodeficiency virus type 1
    790..1128    +  CDS            HIV-1 gag (fragment): gag protein from human immunodeficiency virus 1; gag
   1303..1536    +  misc_feature   RRE: The Rev response element (RRE) of HIV-1 allows for Rev-dependent mRNA export from the nucleus to the cytoplasm.
   1913..2013    +  CDS            Rev (fragment): human immunodeficiency virus 1 (HIV-1) Rev protein; rev; enhances nuclear export of unspliced and incompletely spliced viral mRNAs
   2028..2143    +  misc_feature   cPPT/CTS: central polypurine tract and central termination sequence of HIV-1 (lacking the first T)
   2187..2321    +  polyA_signal   SV40 poly(A) signal: SV40 polyadenylation signal
   2517..5198    -  CDS            AXL: UFO_HUMAN - Also known as UFO. Experimental evidence at protein level: Swiss-Prot protein existence level 1. (Microbial infection) Acts as a receptor for Ebolavirus, possibly through GAS6 binding to phosphatidyl-serine at the surface of virion envelope. From Homo sapiens (Human).
   5205..5572    -  promoter       TRE3GS promoter: 3rd-generation Tet-responsive promoter that can be activated by binding of Tet-On® 3G, modified to eliminate binding sites for endogenous mammalian transcription factors
   5589..6099    +  promoter       hPGK promoter: human phosphoglycerate kinase 1 promoter
   6118..6864    +  CDS            Tet-On® 3G: modified rtTA protein that binds tightly to promoters containing the tet operator in the presence of doxycycline
   6875..7204    +  promoter       SV40 promoter: SV40 enhancer and early promoter
   7213..7812    +  CDS            PuroR: puromycin N-acetyltransferase; pac from Streptomyces alboniger; confers resistance to puromycin
   7826..8414    +  misc_feature   WPRE: woodchuck hepatitis virus posttranscriptional regulatory element
   8431..8949    +  CDS            nef (fragment): NEF_HV1BR - Experimental evidence at protein level: Swiss-Prot protein existence level 1. Extracellular Nef protein targets CD4(+) T-lymphocytes for apoptosis by interacting with CXCR4 surface receptors (PubMed:14990729). From Human immunodeficiency virus type 1 group M subtype B (isolate BRU/LAI) (HIV-1).
   8997..9254    +  LTR            5' LTR (truncated): truncated 5' long terminal repeat (LTR) from HIV-1
   9404..9426    -  protein_bind   lac operator (fragment): The lac repressor binds to the lac operator to inhibit transcription in E. coli. This inhibition can be relieved by adding lactose or isopropyl-β-D-thiogalactopyranoside (IPTG). lac repressor encoded by lacI
   9430..9460    -  promoter       lac promoter: promoter for the E. coli lac operon
   9475..9496    -  protein_bind   CAP binding site: CAP binding activates transcription in the presence of cAMP. E. coli catabolite activator protein
   9509..9601    -  CDS            lacI (fragment): lac repressor; lacI; The lac repressor binds to the lac operator to inhibit transcription in E. coli. This inhibition can be relieved by adding lactose or isopropyl-β-D-thiogalactopyranoside (IPTG).
   9784..10372   -  rep_origin     ori: high-copy-number ColE1/pMB1/pBR322/pUC origin of replication
  10543..11403   -  CDS            AmpR: β-lactamase; bla; confers resistance to ampicillin, carbenicillin, and related antibiotics
  11404..11508   -  promoter       AmpR promoter: bla
  11556..11690   +  polyA_signal   SV40 poly(A) signal: SV40 polyadenylation signal
  11857..329     +  CDS            nef (fragment) (across the origin): NEF_HV1BR - Experimental evidence at protein level: Swiss-Prot protein existence level 1. Extracellular Nef protein targets CD4(+) T-lymphocytes for apoptosis by interacting with CXCR4 surface receptors (PubMed:14990729). From Human immunodeficiency virus type 1 group M subtype B (isolate BRU/LAI) (HIV-1).
