[The description below was written by a language model from this plasmid's Addgene catalogue record and pLannotate feature annotations shown in this document.]
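Description:
pLVX-TetOne-Puro-hAXL is an HIV-1-based lentiviral transfer plasmid built on the Clontech pLVX-TetOne-Puro backbone for doxycycline-inducible expression of human AXL, the receptor tyrosine kinase also known as UFO, ARK or Tyro7, in mammalian cells. It is propagated in E. coli through a high-copy ColE1/pUC-type origin with ampicillin resistance (AmpR, β-lactamase). The catalogue lists a recombination-limiting growth strain, which is common for LTR-containing plasmids. The catalogue gives a total size of about 11.9 kb, and the sequenced record annotated here is slightly shorter at 11,857 nt.

The region between the two annotated HIV-1 LTRs carries the standard lentiviral cis elements: the Ψ packaging signal with a gag fragment, the Rev response element for nuclear export of the genomic RNA, the cPPT/CTS, and a WPRE near the 3′ end to improve transcript processing and expression. The payload is an all-in-one Tet-On system. The roughly 2.7 kb AXL coding sequence, cloned between EcoRI and AgeI, sits in reverse orientation relative to the viral genome under the TRE3GS promoter and ends at an SV40 polyadenylation signal, also annotated on the forward strand. This antisense arrangement keeps the inducible unit separate from the forward-reading constitutive cassettes. In the forward direction, the human PGK promoter drives the Tet-On 3G transactivator, which binds TRE3GS and activates AXL transcription only when doxycycline is present. An SV40 promoter drives puromycin N-acetyltransferase for selecting transduced cells.

A single vector therefore allows stable integration, puromycin selection and controlled AXL induction. The associated publication examined AXL as a putative tumor suppressor and dormancy regulator in prostate cancer.
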