Addgene plasmid #124797: pLVX-TetOne-Puro-hAXL
Purpose: Tet-inducible AXL expression in mammalian cells
Depositing lab: Kenneth Pienta. Depositing organization: Johns Hopkins University and School of Medicine. Publication: AXL Is a Putative Tumor Suppressor and Dormancy Regulator in Prostate Cancer. Axelrod HD, Valkenburg KC, Amend SR, Hicks JL, Parsana P, Torga G, DeMarzo AM, Pienta KJ. Mol Cancer Res. 2019 Feb;17(2):356-369. doi: 10.1158/1541-7786.MCR-18-0718. Epub 2018 Oct 5. PubMed 30291220.
Backbone
  Vector backbone: pLVX-TetOne-Puro
  Backbone manufacturer: Clontech
  Backbone size w/o insert (bp): 9227
  Total vector size (bp): 11904
  Vector type: Mammalian Expression, Lentiviral
  Selectable markers: Puromycin
Growth in bacteria
  Bacterial resistance: Ampicillin, 100 μg/mL
  Growth temperature: 37°C
  Growth strain: NEB Stable
  Copy number: Unknown
Gene/Insert
  Gene/Insert name: AXL (alt name: AXL tyrosine receptor kinase)
  Species: H. sapiens (human)
  Insert size (bp): 2683
  GenBank ID: NM_021913
  Entrez Gene: AXL (a.k.a. ARK, AXL3, JTK11, Tyro7, UFO)
  Promoter: TRE3GS
  Cloning method: Restriction Enzyme; 5′ cloning site EcoRI (unknown if destroyed); 3′ cloning site AgeI (unknown if destroyed)
  Sequencing primers: 5′ AACGGACGTGAAGAATGTG; 3′ GCTTGGCAGCTCAGGTTGAA
Terms and licenses: Academic/Nonprofit Terms; Industry Terms: Not Available to Industry
How to cite: pLVX-TetOne-Puro-hAXL was a gift from Kenneth Pienta (Addgene plasmid # 124797)
